Addgene plasmid #13507: pcDNA3 Flag FKHR
Depositing lab: Kunliang Guan. Depositing organization: University of Michigan. Publication: Negative regulation of the forkhead transcription factor FKHR by Akt. Tang ED, Nunez G, Barr FG, Guan KL. J Biol Chem. 1999 Jun 11. 274(24):16741-6. 10.1074/jbc.274.24.16741 PubMed 10358014.
Backbone
  Vector backbone: pcDNA3 Flag
  Backbone manufacturer: made in Guan Lab
  Backbone size w/o insert (bp): 5000
  Vector type: Mammalian Expression
  Selectable markers: Neomycin (select with G418)
Growth in bacteria
  Bacterial resistance: Ampicillin, 100 μg/mL
  Growth temperature: 37°C
  Growth strain: DH5alpha
  Copy number: High Copy
Gene/Insert
  Gene/Insert name: FKHR (alt name: FOXO1A)
  Species: H. sapiens (human)
  Insert size (bp): 2000
  Entrez Gene: FOXO1 (a.k.a. FKH1, FKHR, FOXO1A)
  Tag / fusion protein: Flag (N terminal on backbone)
  Cloning method: Restriction Enzyme; 5′ cloning site BamHI (not destroyed); 3′ cloning site XbaI (not destroyed)
  Sequencing primers: 5′ T7
Terms and licenses: Academic/Nonprofit Terms; Industry Terms: Not Available to Industry
Depositor comments: See author's map for more information on cloning.
How to cite: pcDNA3 Flag FKHR was a gift from Kunliang Guan (Addgene plasmid # 13507 ; http://n2t.net/addgene:13507 ; RRID:Addgene_13507)
