[The description below was written by a language model from this plasmid's Addgene catalogue record.]
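Description:
pcDNA3 Flag FKHR is a mammalian expression plasmid that produces the human forkhead transcription factor FKHR (also known as FOXO1 or FOXO1A) with an N-terminal Flag epitope tag. It is built on pcDNA3 Flag, a lab-made derivative of pcDNA3 of about 5 kb in which the Flag coding sequence is part of the backbone, so an insert cloned in frame downstream acquires the tag. The FKHR insert, roughly 2 kb, was placed between BamHI and XbaI sites, both of which remain intact and can be used to excise or exchange the fragment. The plasmid is maintained at high copy in E. coli under ampicillin selection, and it carries a neomycin resistance marker that allows G418 selection of stably transfected mammalian cells.

The record does not list the promoter or other regulatory elements and no feature table is provided. Standard pcDNA3 vectors drive expression from the CMV immediate-early promoter, and the use of a T7 primer for sequencing from the 5′ side is consistent with the T7 promoter site that lies upstream of the pcDNA3 polylinker, but these details are not confirmed here for this modified backbone.

The Flag tag permits detection and immunoprecipitation of the exogenous protein with anti-Flag antibodies, distinguishing it from endogenous FOXO1. The associated publication concerns negative regulation of FKHR by the kinase Akt, so the construct suits transient or stable overexpression studies of FOXO1 phosphorylation, localization and transcriptional activity in the context of Akt signalling.
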