>Addgene plasmid #13507 | pcDNA3 Flag FKHR | addgene partial sequence | sequence record 130150 | BGH-rev 5'-TAGAAGGCACAGTCGAGG-3'
GCATTTAGGTGACACTATAGAATAGGGCCCTCTAGATGCATGCTCGAACTTTTAAGTGTAACCTGCTCAC
TAACCCTCAGCCTGACACCCAGCTATGTGTCGTTGTCTTGACACTGTGTGGGAAGCTTTGGTTGGGCAAC
ACATTGTCAAAGTTAAAATCCAATGTATCTCCATCCATGAGGTCATTCCGAATGATGGATTCCATGTCAC
AGTCTAAGCGCTCAATGAACATGCCATCCAAGTCACTTGGGAGCTTCTCCTGGTGGAGAAGGCCCATTCT
GCCATAGCCATTGCAGCTGCTCACGGAGGAGTAGCCCCCCAGGGCACTCATCTGCATGGGGTGGGGCAGA
GGCACTTGTACAGGTGTCTTCACTTGGGTCAGGCGGTTCATACCCGAGGTGTGGGGCATGGTGCTTACCG
TGTGGGGCAGGGGACGCCCGTTGACTGCAGATGTCTGCTGAGCATGTCCAGGGTGGGTATGGGAGCTGGG
ATTCATCATTTTGTTATGAGATGCCTGGCTGCCATAGGTTGACATGACCGAATTAGGGCCCATCATGACG
TTCTGGCCCAGAACCCGGCTGTTGGGCTGGGCTACCCCAGGATCAACTGGTGTCATAATGTCATTATGGG
GAGGAGAGTCAGAAGTCAGCAACTCCTTCAAGAGTCCAGGCGCACAGTTATACTGACTCATACCTCCATA
ACTCGACTTATTGTCCTGAAGTGTTTGTATAGGCATCTGGGGCAAAGGGCTCATGCTGGATTGGCCATAT
GTATATTTTTGGTAGTTTGGGCTGGGTGAATTCAAACTGGTGTTTGGTGGCGCAAACGAGTAGCACGGCG
TCTGCTGCATCATGGTGCCAGGTGAGGACTGGGTCGAAACAGTTAATGATGTTGGTGATGAGAGAAGGTT
GAGATTATCCAAAAGATTTTCCATGTTTTCGGGATTGCTTATCTCAGACAGACTGGGTAAAGTAGAGGCC
ATCTTTGCGGCAGATGGCGGGTACACCATAGAATGCACATCCCCTTCTCCAAGATCATCCTGTTCGGTCA
TAATGG
