>Addgene plasmid #13507 | pcDNA3 Flag FKHR | addgene partial sequence | sequence record 130157 | hFOXO1-F 5'-CTGAGCTTGCTGGAGGAGAG-3'
GGCGCCCGGCTCCGTGGCGGCGGCGGTGGCGGCGGCGGCCGCCGCGGCCGCCACCGGGGGGCTGTGCGGG
GACTTCCAGGGCCCGGAGGCGGGCTGCCTGCACCCAGCGCCACCGCAGCCCCCGCCGCCCGGGCCGCTGT
CGCAGCACCCGCCGGTGCCCCCCGCCGCCGCTGGGCCGCTCGCGGGGCAGCCGCGCAAGAGCAGCTCGTC
CCGCCGCAACGCGTGGGGCAACCTGTCCTACGCCGACCTCATCACCAAGGCCATCGAGAGCTCGGCGGAG
AAGCGGCTCACGCTGTCGCAGATCTACGAGTGGATGGTCAAGAGCGTGCCCTACTTCAAGGATAAGGGTG
ACAGCAACAGCTCGGCGGGCTGGAAGAATTCAATTCGTCATAATCTGTCCCTACACAGCAAGTTCATTCG
TGTGCAGAATGAAGGAACTGGAAAAAGTTCTTGGTGGATGCTCAATCCAGAGGGTGGCAAGAGCGGGAAA
TCTCCTAGGAGAAGAGCTGCATCCATGGACAACAACAGTAAATTTGCTAAGAGCCGAAGCCGAGCTGCCA
AGAAGAAAGCATCTCTCCAGTCTGGCCAGGAGGGTGCTGGGGACAGCCCTGGATCACAGTTTTCCAAATG
GCCTGCAAGCCCTGGCTCTCACAGCAATGATGACTTTGATAACTGGAGTACATTTCGCCCTCGAACTAGC
TCAAATGCTAGTACTATTAGTGGGAGACTCTCACCCATTATGACCGAACAGGATGATCTTGGAGAAGGGG
ATGTGCATTCTATGGTGTACCCGCCATCTGCCGCAAAGATGGCCTCTACTTTACCCAGTCTGTCTGAGAT
AAGCAATCCCGAAA
