>Addgene plasmid #13507 | pcDNA3 Flag FKHR | addgene partial sequence | sequence record 131701 | CMV-F 5'-CGCAAATGGGCGGTAGGCGTG-3'
CTATATAAGCAGAGCTCTCTGGCTAACTAGAGAACCCACTGCTTACTGGCTTATCGAAATTAATACGACT
CACTATAGGGAGACCCAAGCTTACCATGGACTACAAGGACGACGATGACAAGGGATCCGAGCTCGGATCT
GATGTCACCATGGCCGAGGCGCCTCAGGTGGTGGAGATCGACCCGGACTTCGAGCCGCTGCCCCGGCCGC
GCTCGTGCACCTGGCCGCTGCCCAGGCCGGAGTTTAGCCAGTCCAACTCGGCCACCTCCAGCCCGGCGCC
GTCGGGCAGCGCGGCTGCCAACCCCGACGCCGCGGCGGGCCTGCCCTCGGCCTCGGCTGCCGCTGTCAGC
GCCGACTTCATGAGCAACCTGAGCTTGCTGGAGGAGAGCGAGGACTTCCCGCAGGCGCCCGGCTCCGTGG
CGGCGGCGGTGGCGGCGGCGGCCGCCGCGGCCGCCACCGGGGGGCTGTGCGGGGACTTCCAGGGCCCGGA
GGCGGGCTGCCTGCACCCAG
