LOCUS       Exported 7423 bp ds-DNA circular SYN 12-MAY-2021
DEFINITION  synthetic circular DNA
ACCESSION   .
VERSION     .
KEYWORDS    pcDNA3 Flag FKHR
SOURCE      synthetic DNA construct
  ORGANISM  synthetic DNA construct
REFERENCE   1 (bases 1 to 7423)
  AUTHORS   Tang ED, Nunez G, Barr FG, Guan KL
  TITLE     Negative regulation of the forkhead transcription factor FKHR by
            Akt.
  JOURNAL   J Biol Chem. 1999 Jun 11. 274(24):16741-6.
  PUBMED    10358014
REFERENCE   2 (bases 1 to 7423)
  AUTHORS   .
  TITLE     Direct Submission
  JOURNAL   Exported May 12, 2021 from SnapGene Server 1.1.58
            http://www.snapgene.com
FEATURES             Location/Qualifiers
     source          1..7423
                     /organism="synthetic DNA construct"
                     /mol_type="other DNA"
     primer_bind     complement(44..63)
                     /label=pRS-marker
                     /note="pRS vectors, use to sequence yeast selectable
                     marker"
     enhancer        235..614
                     /label=CMV enhancer
                     /note="human cytomegalovirus immediate early enhancer"
     promoter        615..818
                     /label=CMV promoter
                     /note="human cytomegalovirus (CMV) immediate early
                     promoter"
     primer_bind     769..789
                     /label=CMV-F
                     /note="Human CMV immediate early promoter, forward primer"
     primer_bind     863..882
                     /label=T7
                     /note="T7 promoter, forward primer"
     promoter        863..881
                     /label=T7 promoter
                     /note="promoter for bacteriophage T7 RNA polymerase"
     CDS             901..924
                     /codon_start=1
                     /product="FLAG(R) epitope tag, followed by an enterokinase
                     cleavage site"
                     /label=FLAG
                     /translation="DYKDDDDK"
     promoter        complement(2975..2993)
                     /label=SP6 promoter
                     /note="promoter for bacteriophage SP6 RNA polymerase"
     primer_bind     complement(2976..2993)
                     /label=SP6
                     /note="SP6 promoter, forward primer"
     primer_bind     complement(3013..3030)
                     /label=BGH-rev
                     /note="Bovine growth hormone terminator, reverse primer.
                     Also called BGH reverse"
     polyA_signal    3019..3243
                     /label=bGH poly(A) signal
                     /note="bovine growth hormone polyadenylation signal"
     rep_origin      3289..3717
                     /direction=RIGHT
                     /label=f1 ori
                     /note="f1 bacteriophage origin of replication; arrow
                     indicates direction of (+) strand synthesis"
     primer_bind     complement(3376..3395)
                     /label=F1ori-R
                     /note="F1 origin, reverse primer"
     primer_bind     3586..3607
                     /label=F1ori-F
                     /note="F1 origin, forward primer"
     primer_bind     complement(3726..3746)
                     /label=pBABE 3'
                     /note="SV40 enhancer, reverse primer for pBABE vectors"
     promoter        3731..4061
                     /label=SV40 promoter
                     /note="SV40 enhancer and early promoter"
     rep_origin      3912..4047
                     /label=SV40 ori
                     /note="SV40 origin of replication"
     primer_bind     3974..3993
                     /label=SV40pro-F
                     /note="SV40 promoter/origin, forward primer"
     CDS             4128..4922
                     /codon_start=1
                     /gene="aph(3')-II (or nptII)"
                     /product="aminoglycoside phosphotransferase from Tn5"
                     /label=NeoR/KanR
                     /note="confers resistance to neomycin, kanamycin, and G418
                     (Geneticin(R))"
                     /translation="MIEQDGLHAGSPAAWVERLFGYDWAQQTIGCSDAAVFRLSAQGRP
                     VLFVKTDLSGALNELQDEAARLSWLATTGVPCAAVLDVVTEAGRDWLLLGEVPGQDLLS
                     SHLAPAEKVSIMADAMRRLHTLDPATCPFDHQAKHRIERARTRMEAGLVDQDDLDEEHQ
                     GLAPAELFARLKARMPDGEDLVVTHGDACLPNIMVENGRFSGFIDCGRLGVADRYQDIA
                     LATRDIAEELGGEWADRFLVLYGIAAPDSQRIAFYRLLDEFF"
     primer_bind     complement(4182..4201)
                     /label=Neo-R
                     /note="Neomycin resistance gene, reverse primer"
     primer_bind     4792..4811
                     /label=Neo-F
                     /note="Neomycin resistance gene, forward primer"
     polyA_signal    5096..5217
                     /label=SV40 poly(A) signal
                     /note="SV40 polyadenylation signal"
     primer_bind     complement(5133..5152)
                     /label=SV40pA-R
                     /note="SV40 polyA, reverse primer"
     primer_bind     5187..5206
                     /label=EBV-rev
                     /note="SV40 polyA terminator, reverse primer"
     primer_bind     complement(5266..5282)
                     /label=M13 rev
                     /note="common sequencing primer, one of multiple similar
                     variants"
     primer_bind     complement(5266..5282)
                     /label=M13 Reverse
                     /note="In lacZ gene. Also called M13-rev"
     primer_bind     complement(5279..5301)
                     /label=M13/pUC Reverse
                     /note="In lacZ gene"
     protein_bind    5290..5306
                     /label=lac operator
                     /bound_moiety="lac repressor encoded by lacI"
                     /note="The lac repressor binds to the lac operator to
                     inhibit transcription in E. coli. This inhibition can be
                     relieved by adding lactose or
                     isopropyl-beta-D-thiogalactopyranoside (IPTG)."
     promoter        complement(5314..5344)
                     /label=lac promoter
                     /note="promoter for the E. coli lac operon"
     protein_bind    5359..5380
                     /label=CAP binding site
                     /bound_moiety="E. coli catabolite activator protein"
                     /note="CAP binding activates transcription in the presence
                     of cAMP."
     primer_bind     complement(5497..5514)
                     /label=L4440
                     /note="L4440 vector, forward primer"
     rep_origin      complement(5668..6256)
                     /direction=LEFT
                     /label=ori
                     /note="high-copy-number ColE1/pMB1/pBR322/pUC origin of
                     replication"
     primer_bind     complement(5748..5767)
                     /label=pBR322ori-F
                     /note="pBR322 origin, forward primer"
     CDS             complement(6427..7287)
                     /codon_start=1
                     /gene="bla"
                     /product="beta-lactamase"
                     /label=AmpR
                     /note="confers resistance to ampicillin, carbenicillin, and
                     related antibiotics"
                     /translation="MSIQHFRVALIPFFAAFCLPVFAHPETLVKVKDAEDQLGARVGYI
                     ELDLNSGKILESFRPEERFPMMSTFKVLLCGAVLSRIDAGQEQLGRRIHYSQNDLVEYS
                     PVTEKHLTDGMTVRELCSAAITMSDNTAANLLLTTIGGPKELTAFLHNMGDHVTRLDRW
                     EPELNEAIPNDERDTTMPVAMATTLRKLLTGELLTLASRQQLIDWMEADKVAGPLLRSA
                     LPAGWFIADKSGAGERGSRGIIAALGPDGKPSRIVVIYTTGSQATMDERNRQIAEIGAS
                     LIKHW"
     primer_bind     7050..7069
                     /label=Amp-R
                     /note="Ampicillin resistance gene, reverse primer"
     promoter        complement(7288..7392)
                     /gene="bla"
                     /label=AmpR promoter
ORIGIN
        1 gacggatcgg gagatctccc gatcccctat ggtcgactct cagtacaatc tgctctgatg
       61 ccgcatagtt aagccagtat ctgctccctg cttgtgtgtt ggaggtcgct gagtagtgcg
      121 cgagcaaaat ttaagctaca acaaggcaag gcttgaccga caattgcatg aagaatctgc
      181 ttagggttag gcgttttgcg ctgcttcgcg atgtacgggc cagatatacg cgttgacatt
      241 gattattgac tagttattaa tagtaatcaa ttacggggtc attagttcat agcccatata
      301 tggagttccg cgttacataa cttacggtaa atggcccgcc tggctgaccg cccaacgacc
      361 cccgcccatt gacgtcaata atgacgtatg ttcccatagt aacgccaata gggactttcc
      421 attgacgtca atgggtggac tatttacggt aaactgccca cttggcagta catcaagtgt
      481 atcatatgcc aagtacgccc cctattgacg tcaatgacgg taaatggccc gcctggcatt
      541 atgcccagta catgacctta tgggactttc ctacttggca gtacatctac gtattagtca
      601 tcgctattac catggtgatg cggttttggc agtacatcaa tgggcgtgga tagcggtttg
      661 actcacgggg atttccaagt ctccacccca ttgacgtcaa tgggagtttg ttttggcacc
      721 aaaatcaacg ggactttcca aaatgtcgta acaactccgc cccattgacg caaatgggcg
      781 gtaggcgtgt acggtgggag gtctatataa gcagagctct ctggctaact agagaaccca
      841 ctgcttactg gcttatcgaa attaatacga ctcactatag ggagacccaa gcttaccatg
      901 gactacaagg acgacgatga caagggatcc gagctcggat ctgatgtcac catggccgag
      961 gcgcctcagg tggtggagat cgacccggac ttcgagccgc tgccccggcc gcgctcgtgc
     1021 acctggccgc tgcccaggcc ggagtttagc cagtccaact cggccacctc cagcccggcg
     1081 ccgtcgggca gcgcggctgc caaccccgac gccgcggcgg gcctgccctc ggcctcggct
     1141 gccgctgtca gcgccgactt catgagcaac ctgagcttgc tggaggagag cgaggacttc
     1201 ccgcaggcgc ccggctccgt ggcggcggcg gtggcggcgg cggccgccgc ggccgccacc
     1261 ggggggctgt gcggggactt ccagggcccg gaggcgggct gcctgcaccc agcgccaccg
     1321 cagcccccgc cgcccgggcc gctgtcgcag cacccgccgg tgccccccgc cgccgctggg
     1381 ccgctcgcgg ggcagccgcg caagagcagc tcgtcccgcc gcaacgcgtg gggcaacctg
     1441 tcctacgccg acctcatcac caaggccatc gagagctcgg cggagaagcg gctcacgctg
     1501 tcgcagatct acgagtggat ggtcaagagc gtgccctact tcaaggataa gggtgacagc
     1561 aacagctcgg cgggctggaa gaattcaatt cgtcataatc tgtccctaca cagcaagttc
     1621 attcgtgtgc agaatgaagg aactggaaaa agttcttggt ggatgctcaa tccagagggt
     1681 ggcaagagcg ggaaatctcc taggagaaga gctgcatcca tggacaacaa cagtaaattt
     1741 gctaagagcc gaagccgagc tgccaagaag aaagcatctc tccagtctgg ccaggagggt
     1801 gctggggaca gccctggatc acagttttcc aaatggcctg caagccctgg ctctcacagc
     1861 aatgatgact ttgataactg gagtacattt cgccctcgaa ctagctcaaa tgctagtact
     1921 attagtggga gactctcacc cattatgacc gaacaggatg atcttggaga aggggatgtg
     1981 cattctatgg tgtacccgcc atctgccgca aagatggcct ctactttacc cagtctgtct
     2041 gagataagca atcccgaaaa catggaaaat cttttggata atctcaacct tctctcatca
     2101 ccaacatcat taactgtttc gacccagtcc tcacctggca ccatgatgca gcagacgccg
     2161 tgctactcgt ttgcgccacc aaacaccagt ttgaattcac ccagcccaaa ctaccaaaaa
     2221 tatacatatg gccaatccag catgagccct ttgccccaga tgcctataca aacacttcag
     2281 gacaataagt cgagttatgg aggtatgagt cagtataact gtgcgcctgg actcttgaag
     2341 gagttgctga cttctgactc tcctccccat aatgacatta tgacaccagt tgatcctggg
     2401 gtagcccagc ccaacagccg ggttctgggc cagaacgtca tgatgggccc taattcggtc
     2461 atgtcaacct atggcagcca ggcatctcat aacaaaatga tgaatcccag ctcccatacc
     2521 caccctggac atgctcagca gacatctgca gtcaacgggc gtcccctgcc ccacacggta
     2581 agcaccatgc cccacacctc gggtatgaac cgcctgaccc aagtgaagac acctgtacaa
     2641 gtgcctctgc cccaccccat gcagatgagt gccctggggg gctactcctc cgtgagcagc
     2701 tgcaatggct atggcagaat gggccttctc caccaggaga agctcccaag tgacttggat
     2761 ggcatgttca ttgagcgctt agactgtgac atggaatcca tcattcggaa tgacctcatg
     2821 gatggagata cattggattt taactttgac aatgtgttgc ccaaccaaag cttcccacac
     2881 agtgtcaaga caacgacaca tagctgggtg tcaggctgag ggttagtgag caggttacac
     2941 ttaaaagttc gagcatgcat ctagagggcc ctattctata gtgtcaccta aatgctagag
     3001 ctcgctgatc agcctcgact gtgccttcta gttgccagcc atctgttgtt tgcccctccc
     3061 ccgtgccttc cttgaccctg gaaggtgcca ctcccactgt cctttcctaa taaaatgagg
     3121 aaattgcatc gcattgtctg agtaggtgtc attctattct ggggggtggg gtggggcagg
     3181 acagcaaggg ggaggattgg gaagacaata gcaggcatgc tggggatgcg gtgggctcta
     3241 tggcttctga ggcggaaaga accagctggg gctctagggg gtatccccnn nnnnnnnnnn
     3301 nnnnnnnnnn nnnnnnnnnn nnnnnnnnnn nnnnnnnnnn nnnnnnnnnn nnnnnnnnnn
     3361 nnnnnnnnnn nnnnnnnnnn nnnnnnnnnn nnnnnnnnnn nnnnnnnnnn nncgccggct
     3421 ttccccgtca agctctaaat cggggcannn nnnnnnnnnn nnnnnnnnnn nnnnnnnnnn
     3481 nnnnnnnnnn nnnnnnnnnn nnnnannnnn nnnnnnnnnn nnnnnnnnnn nnnnnnnnnn
     3541 nnnnnnnnnn nnnncctttg acgttggagt ccacgttctt taatagtgga ctcttgttcc
     3601 aaactggaac aacactcaac cctatctcgg tctattcttt tgatttataa gggattttgg
     3661 ggatttcggc ctattggtta aaaaatgagc tgatttaaca aaaatttaac gcgaattaat
     3721 tctgtggaat gtgtgtcagt tagggtgtgg aaagtcccca ggctccccag gcaggcagaa
     3781 gtatgcaaag catgcatctc aattagtcag caaccaggtg tggaaagtcc ccaggctccc
     3841 cagcaggcag aagtatgcaa agcatgcatc tcaattagtc agcaaccata gtcccgcccc
     3901 taactccgcc catcccgccc ctaactccgc ccagttccgc ccattctccg ccccatggct
     3961 gactaatttt ttttatttat gcagaggccg aggccgcctc tgcctctgag ctattccaga
     4021 agtagtgagg aggctttttt ggaggcctag gcttttgcaa aaagctcccg ggagcttgta
     4081 tatccatttt cggatctgat caagagacag gatgaggatc gtttcgcatg attgaacaag
     4141 atggattgca cgcaggttct ccggccgctt gggtggagag gctattcggc tatgactggg
     4201 cacaacagac aatcggctgc tctgatgccg ccgtgttccg gctgtcagcg caggggcgcc
     4261 cggttctttt tgtcaagacc gacctgtccg gtgccctgaa tgaactgcag gacgaggcag
     4321 cgcggctatc gtggctggcc acgacgggcg ttccttgcgc agctgtgctc gacgttgtca
     4381 ctgaagcggg aagggactgg ctgctattgg gcgaagtgcc ggggcaggat ctcctgtcat
     4441 ctcaccttgc tcctgccgag aaagtatcca tcatggctga tgcaatgcgg cggctgcata
     4501 cgcttgatcc ggctacctgc ccattcgacc accaagcgaa acatcgcatc gagcgagcac
     4561 gtactcggat ggaagccggt cttgtcgatc aggatgatct ggacgaagag catcaggggc
     4621 tcgcgccagc cgaactgttc gccaggctca aggcgcgcat gcccgacggc gaggatctcg
     4681 tcgtgaccca tggcgatgcc tgcttgccga atatcatggt ggaaaatggc cgcttttctg
     4741 gattcatcga ctgtggccgg ctgggtgtgg cggaccgcta tcaggacata gcgttggcta
     4801 cccgtgatat tgctgaagag cttggcggcg aatgggctga ccgcttcctc gtgctttacg
     4861 gtatcgccgc tcccgattcg cagcgcatcg ccttctatcg ccttcttgac gagttcttct
     4921 gagcgggact ctggggttcg aaatgaccga ccaagcgacg cccaacctgc catcacgaga
     4981 tttcgattcc accgccgcct tctatgaaag gttgggcttc ggaatcgttt tccgggacgc
     5041 cggctggatg atcctccagc gcggggatct catgctggag ttcttcgccc accccaactt
     5101 gtttattgca gcttataatg gttacaaata aagcaatagc atcacaaatt tcacaaataa
     5161 agcatttttt tcactgcatt ctagttgtgg tttgtccaaa ctcatcaatg tatcttatca
     5221 tgtctgtata ccgtcgacct ctagctagag cttggcgtaa tcatggtcat agctgtttcc
     5281 tgtgtgaaat tgttatccgc tcacaattcc acacaacata cgagccggaa gcataaagtg
     5341 taaagcctgg ggtgcctaat gagtgagcta actcacatta attgcgttgc gctcactgcc
     5401 cgctttccag tcgggaaacc tgtcgtgcca gctgcattaa tgaatcggcc aacgcgcggg
     5461 gagaggcggt ttgcgtattg ggcgctcttc cgcttcctcg ctcactgact cgctgcgctc
     5521 ggtcgttcgg ctgcggcgag cggtatcagc tcactcaaag gcggtaatac ggttatccac
     5581 agaatcaggg gataacgcag gaaagaacat gtgagcaaaa ggccagcaaa aggccaggaa
     5641 ccgtaaaaag gccgcgttgc tggcgttttt ccataggctc cgcccccctg acgagcatca
     5701 caaaaatcga cgctcaagtc agaggtggcg aaacccgaca ggactataaa gataccaggc
     5761 gtttccccct ggaagctccc tcgtgcgctc tcctgttccg accctgccgc ttaccggata
     5821 cctgtccgcc tttctccctt cgggaagcgt ggcgctttct caatgctcac gctgtaggta
     5881 tctcagttcg gtgtaggtcg ttcgctccaa gctgggctgt gtgcacgaac cccccgttca
     5941 gcccgaccgc tgcgccttat ccggtaacta tcgtcttgag tccaacccgg taagacacga
     6001 cttatcgcca ctggcagcag ccactggtaa caggattagc agagcgaggt atgtaggcgg
     6061 tgctacagag ttcttgaagt ggtggcctaa ctacggctac actagaagga cagtatttgg
     6121 tatctgcgct ctgctgaagc cagttacctt cggaaaaaga gttggtagct cttgatccgg
     6181 caaacaaacc accgctggta gcggtggttt ttttgtttgc aagcagcaga ttacgcgcag
     6241 aaaaaaagga tctcaagaag atcctttgat cttttctacg gggtctgacg ctcagtggaa
     6301 cgaaaactca cgttaaggga ttttggtcat gagattatca aaaaggatct tcacctagat
     6361 ccttttaaat taaaaatgaa gttttaaatc aatctaaagt atatatgagt aaacttggtc
     6421 tgacagttac caatgcttaa tcagtgaggc acctatctca gcgatctgtc tatttcgttc
     6481 atccatagtt gcctgactcc ccgtcgtgta gataactacg atacgggagg gcttaccatc
     6541 tggccccagt gctgcaatga taccgcgaga cccacgctca ccggctccag atttatcagc
     6601 aataaaccag ccagccggaa gggccgagcg cagaagtggt cctgcaactt tatccgcctc
     6661 catccagtct attaattgtt gccgggaagc tagagtaagt agttcgccag ttaatagttt
     6721 gcgcaacgtt gttgccattg ctacaggcat cgtggtgtca cgctcgtcgt ttggtatggc
     6781 ttcattcagc tccggttccc aacgatcaag gcgagttaca tgatccccca tgttgtgcaa
     6841 aaaagcggtt agctccttcg gtcctccgat cgttgtcaga agtaagttgg ccgcagtgtt
     6901 atcactcatg gttatggcag cactgcataa ttctcttact gtcatgccat ccgtaagatg
     6961 cttttctgtg actggtgagt actcaaccaa gtcattctga gaatagtgta tgcggcgacc
     7021 gagttgctct tgcccggcgt caatacggga taataccgcg ccacatagca gaactttaaa
     7081 agtgctcatc attggaaaac gttcttcggg gcgaaaactc tcaaggatct taccgctgtt
     7141 gagatccagt tcgatgtaac ccactcgtgc acccaactga tcttcagcat cttttacttt
     7201 caccagcgtt tctgggtgag caaaaacagg aaggcaaaat gccgcaaaaa agggaataag
     7261 ggcgacacgg aaatgttgaa tactcatact cttccttttt caatattatt gaagcattta
     7321 tcagggttat tgtctcatga gcggatacat atttgaatgt atttagaaaa ataaacaaat
     7381 aggggttccg cgcacatttc cccgaaaagt gccacctgac gtc
//
